>Addgene plasmid #203345 | pML523 | addgene full sequence | sequence record 400060 | Addgene NGS Result
AAAAAAACACCCCGAAGGGTGTTCAATAATTGGTTAATCGGTCGGCAGATGCTGGGTGATAAAATGACGG
GTCAGGCTATTTGCACGGGTTTTATCCAGCGGTTTACCGCTCAGTGCTGCACGCAGCCACAGACCATCAA
TCAGTGCTGCCAGACCATAACCTGCCTCTTGTGCCTGTTCACGAGGCAGTTCACGACGAAATTCGCTAAC
CAGATTGCTCAGCAGACGACGACTGCTAACCTGCTGCAGACGATACAGCATCGGCTGATGCATGCTGATT
GCCCAAAATGCCAGCCATGCTTTCATTGCTGCGCTGCTAACCTGGGTTTCATCAAAATTACCACCAACAA
TTGCCTGCAGACGCTGTTCTGCGCTACCCTGCGGCAGTGCATGCAGACGATTCAGAACTGCATCACGCAG
CTGGCTGGTAATATCACGCATGGTTGCTTCCAGCAGACCGTTTTTATCGCGGAAATAATGGCTAATAATA
CCGGTGCTAACACCGGCACGACGTGCAATCTGTGCAATGGTTGCATCATGCATACCAACTTCATTAATTG
CTTCCAGGGTTGCATCAATCAGCTGACGACGACGAATGCTCTGCATACCCAGTTTCGGCATGTGCTACTC
CTCGGGGGGTTAAACAAAATTATTTGTAGAGGAAGTTTCGTCGTCACCGACTCATCAGAATTAAAAGCAC
ATTAATTGACTTCTCAGTGCTAGCATTATACCACTATATCCTAGTTGTGTCAAAGTTAGGGACTTATCCT
CCAGTATCGTCCTCTCTGCTCTGTGTGAGCGAGGAAGCACCTCAGATAAAATATTTGCTCATGAGCCCGA
AGTGGCGAGCCCGATCTTCCCCATCGGTGATGTCGGCGATATAGGCGCCAGCAACCGCACCTGTGGCGCC
GGTGATGCCGGCCACGATGCGTCCGGCGTAGAGGATCTGCTCATGTTTGACAGCTTATCATCGATGCATA
ATGTGCCTGTCAAATGGACGAAGCAGGGATTCTGCAAACCCTATGCTACTCCCTCGAGCCGTCAATTGTC
TGATTCGTTACCAATTATTAGGACCCACTTTCACATTTAAGTTGTTTTTCTAATCCGCATATGATCAATT
CAAGGCCGAATAAGAAGGCTGGCTCTGCACCTTGGTGATCAAATAATTCGATAGCTTGTCGTAATAATGG
CGGCATACTATCAGTAGTAGGTGTTTCCCTTTCTTCTTTAGCGACTTGATGCTCTTGATCTTCCAATACG
CAACCTAAAGTAAAATGCCCCACAGCGCTGAGTGCATATAATGCATTCTCTAGTGAAAAACCTTGTTGGC
ATAAAAAGGCTAATTGATTTTCGAGAGTTTCATACTGTTTTTCTGTAGGCCGTGTACCTAAATGTACTTT
TGCTCCATCGCGATGACTTAGTAAAGCACATCTAAAACTTTTAGCGTTATTACGTAAAAAATCTTGCCAG
CTTTCCCCTTCTAAAGGGCAAAAGTGAGTATGGTGCCTATCTAACATCTCAATGGCTAAGGCGTCGAGCA
AAGCCCGCTTATTTTTTACATGCCAATACAATGTAGGCTGCTCTACACCTAGCTTCTGGGCGAGTTTACG
GGTTGTTAAACCTTCGATTCCGACCTCATTAAGCAGCTCTAATGCGCTGTTAATCACTTTACTTTTATCT
AATCTGGACATTTTTTTCCTCCTGGATTGTCACTGCCCGCTTTCCAGTCGGGAAACCTGTCGTGCCAGCT
GCATTAATGAATCGGCCAACGCGCGGGGAGAGGCGGTTTGCGTATTGGGCGCCAGGGTGGTTTTTCTTTT
CACCAGTGAGACTGGCAACAGCTGATTGCCCTTCACCGCCTGGCCCTGAGAGAGTTGCAGCAAGCGGTCC
ACGCTGGTTTGCCCCAGCAGGCGAAAATCCTGTTTGATGGTGGTTAACGGCGGGATATAACATGAGCTAT
CTTCGGTATCGTCGTATCCCACTACCGAGATATCCGCACCAACGCGCAGCCCGGACTCGGTAATGGCGCG
CATTGCGCCCAGCGCCATCTGATCGTTGGCAACCAGCATCGCAGTGGGAACGATGCCCTCATTCAGCATT
TGCATGGTTTGTTGAAAACCGGACATGGCACTCCAGTCGCCTTCCCGTTCCGCTATCGGCTGAATTTGAT
TGCGAGTGAGATATTTATGCCAGCCAGCCAGACGCAGACGCGCCGAGACAGAACTTAATGGGCCCGCTAA
CAGCGCGATTTGCTGGTGACCCAATGCGACCAGATGCTCCACGCCCAGTCGCGTACCGTCCTCATGGGAG
AAAATAATACTGTTGATGGGTGTCTGGTCAGAGACATCAAGAAATAACGCCGGAACATTAGTGCAGGCAG
CTTCCACAGCAATGGCATCCTGGTCATCCAGCGGATAGTTAATGATCAGCCCACTGACGCGTTGCGCGAG
AAGATTGTGCACCGCCGCTTTACAGGCTTCGACGCCGCTTCGTTCTACCATCGACACCACCACGCTGGCA
CCCAGTTGATCGGCGCGAGATTTAATCGCCGCGACAATTTGCGACGGCGCGTGCAGGGCCAGACTGGAGG
TGGCAACGCCAATCAGCAACGACTGTTTGCCCGCCAGTTGTTGTGCCACGCGGTTGGGAATGTAATTCAG
CTCCGCCATCGCCGCTTCCACTTTTTCCCGCGTTTTCGCAGAAACGTGGCTGGCCTGGTTCACCACGCGG
GAAACGGTCTGATAAGAGACACCGGCATACTCTGCGACATCGTATAACGTTACTGGTTTCATATTCACCA
CCCTGAATTGACTCTCTTCCGGGCGCTATCATGCCATACCGCGAAAGGTTTTGCGCCATTCGATGGCGCG
CCGCCATTCATTCTGTCTTCCCCGCGCGTTGGCCGATTCATTAATGCAGCTGGCACGACAGGTTTCCCGA
CTGGAAAGCGGGCAGTGAGCGCAACGCAATTAATGTGAGTTAGCTCACTCATTAGGCACCCCAGGCTTTA
CACTTTATGCTTCCGGCTCGTATGTTGTGTGGAATTGTGAGCGGATAACAATTTCACACAGGAAACAGCT
ATGACCATGATTACGCCAAGCTTGCATGCCTGCAGGTCGACTCTAGAGGATCCCCGGGTACCGAGCTCGA
ATTCACTGGCCGTCGTTTTACAACGTCGTGACTGGGAAAACCCTGGCGTTACCCAACTTAATCGCCTTGC
AGCACATCCCCCTTTCGCCAGCTGGCGTAATAGCGAAGAGGCCCACACCGATCGCCCTTCCCAACAGTTG
CGCAGCCTGAATGGCTAATGGCGCCTGATGCGGTATTTTCTCCTTACGCATCTGTGCGGTATTTCACACC
GCATATGGTGCAGAAGACAGAAGCGGGAGACCAGAAACAAAAAAAGGCCCCCCGTTAGGGAGGCCTTCAA
TAATTGGTTGTGTCTCAAAATCTCTGATGTACATTGCACAAGATAAAAATATATCATCATGAACAATAAA
ACTGTCTGCTTACATAAACAGTAATACAAGGGGTGTTATGAGCCATATTCAACGGGAAACGTCTTGCTCC
AGGCCGCGATTAAATTCCAACATGGATGCTGATTTATATGGGTATAAATGGGCTCGCGATAATGTCGGGC
AATCAGGTGCGACAATCTATCGATTGTATGGGAAGCCCGATGCGCCAGAGTTGTTTCTGAAACATGGCAA
AGGTAGCGTTGCCAATGATGTTACAGATGAGATGGTCAGACTAAACTGGCTGACGGAATTTATGCCTCTT
CCGACCATCAAGCATTTTATCCGTACTCCTGATGATGCATGGTTACTCACCACTGCGATCCCCGGGAAAA
CAGCATTCCAGGTATTAGAAGAATATCCTGATTCAGGTGAAAATATTGTTGATGCGCTGGCAGTGTTCCT
GCGCCGGTTGCATTCGATTCCTGTTTGTAATTGTCCTTTTAACAGCGATCGCGTATTTCGTCTCGCTCAG
GCGCAATCACGAATGAATAACGGTTTGGTTGATGCGAGTGATTTTGATGACGAGCGTAATGGCTGGCCTG
TTGAACAAGTCTGGAAAGAAATGCATAAGCTTTTGCCATTCTCACCGGATTCAGTCGTCACTCATGGTGA
TTTCTCACTTGATAACCTTATTTTTGACGAGGGGAAATTAATAGGTTGTATTGATGTTGGACGAGTCGGA
ATCGCAGACCGATACCAGGATCTTGCCATCCTATGGAACTGCCTCGGTGAGTTTTCTCCTTCATTACAGA
AACGGCTTTTTCAAAAATATGGTATTGATAATCCTGATATGAATAAATTGCAGTTTCATTTGATGCTCGA
TGAGTTTTTCTAAGGTAACTGTCAGACCAAGTTTACTCATATATACTTTAGATTGATTTTTCGTTCCACT
GAGCGTCAGACCCCTTAATAAGATGATCTTCTTGAGATCGTTTTGGTCTGCGCGTAATCTCTTGCTCTGA
AAACGAAAAAACCGCCTTGCAGGGCGGTTTTTCGAAGGTTCTCTGAGCTACCAACTCTTTGAACCGAGGT
AACTGGCTTGGAGGAGCGCAGTCACCAAAACTTGTCCTTTCAGTTTAGCCTTAACCGGCGCATGACTTCA
AGACTAACTCCTCTAAATCAATTACCAGTGGCTGCTGCCAGTGGTGCTTTTGCATGTCTTTCCGGGTTGG
ACTCAAGACGATAGTTACCGGATAAGGCGCAGCGGTCGGACTGAACGGGGGGTTCGTGCATACAGTCCAG
CTTGGAGCGAACTGCCTACCCGGAACTGAGTGTCAGGCGTGGAATGAGACAAACGCGGCCATAACAGCGG
AATGACACCGGTAAACCGAAAGGCAGGAACAGGAGAGCGCACGAGGGAGCCGCCAGGGGGAAACGCCTGG
TATCTTTATAGTCCTGTCGGGTTTCGCCACCACTGATTTGAGCGTCAGATTTCGTGATGCTTGTCAGGGG
GGCGGAGCCTATGGAAAAACGGCTTTGCCGCGGCCCTCTCACTTCCCTGTTAAGTATCTTCCTGGCATCT
TCCGGGAAATCTCCGCCCCGTTCGTAAGCCATTTCCGCTCGCCGCAGTCGAACGACCGAGCGTAGCGAGT
CAGTGAGCGAGGAAGCGGAATATATCCTGTATCACATATTCTGCTGACGCACCGGTGCAGCCTTTTTTCT
CCTGCCACATGAAGCACTTCACTGACACCCTCATCAGTGCCAACATAGTAAGCCAGTATACACTCCGCTA
GCGCTGAGGTCTGCCGATTCTGCCTGGAGACCTGGCAACCTGGTAGACCAGAAAC
Features (pLannotate 1.2.2; 18 found; start..end, strand, type, name):
     37..621     -  CDS            betI: BETI_ECOLI - Experimental evidence at transcript level: Swiss-Prot protein existence level 2. Repressor involved in the biosynthesis of the osmoprotectant glycine betaine. It represses transcription of the choline transporter BetT and the genes of BetAB involved in the synthesis of glycine betaine. From Escherichia coli (strain K12).
    659..714     -  ncRNA          Hammerhead 3: Accession: RF00008 - Hammerhead ribozyme (type III)
    827..947     -  CDS            TcR (fragment): tetracycline efflux protein; tet; confers resistance to tetracycline
    957..975     +  promoter       tet promoter (fragment): E. coli promoter for tetracycline efflux protein gene
   1071..1691    -  CDS            tetR: TETR2_ECOLX - Experimental evidence at protein level: Swiss-Prot protein existence level 1. TetR is the repressor of the tetracycline resistance element; its N-terminal region forms a helix-turn-helix structure and binds DNA. Binding of tetracycline to TetR reduces the repressor affinity for the tetracycline resistance gene (tetA) promoter operator sites. From Escherichia coli.
   1713..2792    -  CDS            lacI: LACI_ECOLI - Experimental evidence at protein level: Swiss-Prot protein existence level 1. Repressor of the lactose operon. Binds allolactose as an inducer. From Escherichia coli (strain K12).
   2793..2866    -  promoter       lacI promoter (fragment): lacI
   2889..2958    +  CDS            lacI (fragment): lac repressor; lacI; The lac repressor binds to the lac operator to inhibit transcription in E. coli. This inhibition can be relieved by adding lactose or isopropyl-β-D-thiogalactopyranoside (IPTG).
   2971..2992    +  protein_bind   CAP binding site: CAP binding activates transcription in the presence of cAMP. E. coli catabolite activator protein
   3007..3037    +  promoter       lac promoter: promoter for the E. coli lac operon
   3045..3061    +  protein_bind   lac operator: The lac repressor binds to the lac operator to inhibit transcription in E. coli. This inhibition can be relieved by adding lactose or isopropyl-β-D-thiogalactopyranoside (IPTG). lac repressor encoded by lacI
   3098..3154    -  misc_feature   MCS: pUC18/19 multiple cloning site
   3151..3305    +  CDS            lacZα (fragment): LacZα fragment of β-galactosidase; lacZ fragment
   3314..3372    -  misc_feature   bom (fragment): basis of mobility region from pBR322
   3538..4353    +  CDS            KanR: aminoglycoside phosphotransferase; aph(3')-Ia; confers resistance to kanamycin in bacteria or G418 (Geneticin®) in eukaryotes
   4442..4987    +  rep_origin     p15A ori: Plasmids containing the medium-copy-number p15A origin of replication can be propagated in E. coli cells that contain a second plasmid with the ColE1 origin.
   5075..5130    +  rep_origin     RSF ori (fragment): Plasmids containing the RSF 1030 origin of replication can be propagated in E. coli cells that contain additional plasmids with compatible origins.
   5229..5255    -  misc_feature   bom (fragment): basis of mobility region from pBR322
