[The description below was written by a language model from this plasmid's Addgene catalogue record and pLannotate feature annotations shown in this document.]
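Description:
pML523 is a 5,305 bp empty bacterial backbone intended as the chassis for choline-sensing genetic circuits. The associated work concerns programming sequential logic and circuits that record biochemical concentration in a probiotic bacterium. It replicates from the p15A origin, which is listed as low copy in the catalogue and is compatible with ColE1-type plasmids, so a second plasmid can be maintained in the same cell. Selection is by kanamycin through an aph(3')-Ia aminoglycoside phosphotransferase gene. Short fragments annotated as RSF origin and pBR322 bom sequences flank the origin region and appear to be remnants of vector assembly rather than functional modules.

The functional content is a set of three transcriptional repressors, all on the reverse strand. lacI sits directly downstream of a partial lacI promoter and is followed by tetR, which supply IPTG- and tetracycline-class-responsive regulation. The third gene is betI, described in the record as "betIM", presumably a modified version, though the record does not define the change. BetI is the E. coli repressor of the betT and betAB genes for choline uptake and glycine betaine synthesis, and here it serves as the choline-sensing component. A type III hammerhead ribozyme lies just upstream of the betI coding sequence, an arrangement commonly used to insulate a transcript's 5' end from promoter context. The promoter driving betI is not clearly identified, with only fragments of the tet promoter and tetracycline efflux gene annotated nearby.

The plasmid also carries a lac promoter and operator with a CAP binding site, a pUC-type multiple cloning site and a lacZα fragment. This region probably serves as the insertion site for circuit components, although the record does not say so.
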