Addgene plasmid #203345: pML523
Purpose: (Empty Backbone) Plasmid backbone for choline sensing circuits. The plasmid contains, lacI and tetR as well as betIM. The plasmid also contains the p15a ori
Depositing lab: Lauren Andrews. Depositing organization: University of Massachusetts, Amherst. Publication: Algorithmic Programming of Sequential Logic and Genetic Circuits for Recording Biochemical Concentration in a Probiotic Bacterium. Lebovich M, Zeng M, Andrews LB. ACS Synth Biol. 2023 Aug 15. doi: 10.1021/acssynbio.3c00232. PubMed 37581922.
Backbone
  Vector backbone: pML523
  Backbone size (bp): 5305
Growth in bacteria
  Bacterial resistance: Kanamycin, 50 μg/mL
  Growth temperature: 37°C
  Growth strain: DH5alpha
  Copy number: Low Copy
Terms and licenses: Academic/Nonprofit Terms; Industry Terms: Not Available to Industry
How to cite: pML523 was a gift from Lauren Andrews (Addgene plasmid # 203345 ; http://n2t.net/addgene:203345 ; RRID:Addgene_203345)
